>Addgene plasmid #207228 | pFUW-TetO-TCF12 | addgene full sequence | sequence record 416303 | Addgene NGS Result
CGATGTACGGGCCAGATATACGCGTTGACATTGATTATTGACTAGTTATTAATAGTAATCAATTACGGGG
TCATTAGTTCATAGCCCATATATGGAGTTCCGCGTTACATAACTTACGGTAAATGGCCCGCCTGGCTGAC
CGCCCAACGACCCCCGCCCATTGACGTCAATAATGACGTATGTTCCCATAGTAACGCCAATAGGGACTTT
CCATTGACGTCAATGGGTGGAGTATTTACGGTAAACTGCCCACTTGGCAGTACATCAAGTGTATCATATG
CCAAGTACGCCCCCTATTGACGTCAATGACGGTAAATGGCCCGCCTGGCATTATGCCCAGTACATGACCT
TATGGGACTTTCCTACTTGGCAGTACATCTACGTATTAGTCATCGCTATTACCATGGTGATGCGGTTTTG
GCAGTACATCAATGGGCGTGGATAGCGGTTTGACTCACGGGGATTTCCAAGTCTCCACCCCATTGACGTC
AATGGGAGTTTGTTTTGGCACCAAAATCAACGGGACTTTCCAAAATGTCGTAACAACTCCGCCCCATTGA
CGCAAATGGGCGGTAGGCGTGTACGGTGGGAGGTCTATATAAGCAGCGCGTTTTGCCTGTACTGGGTCTC
TCTGGTTAGACCAGATCTGAGCCTGGGAGCTCTCTGGCTAACTAGGGAACCCACTGCTTAAGCCTCAATA
AAGCTTGCCTTGAGTGCTTCAAGTAGTGTGTGCCCGTCTGTTGTGTGACTCTGGTAACTAGAGATCCCTC
AGACCCTTTTAGTCAGTGTGGAAAATCTCTAGCAGTGGCGCCCGAACAGGGACTTGAAAGCGAAAGGGAA
ACCAGAGGAGCTCTCTCGACGCAGGACTCGGCTTGCTGAAGCGCGCACGGCAAGAGGCGAGGGGCGGCGA
CTGGTGAGTACGCCAAAAATTTTGACTAGCGGAGGCTAGAAGGAGAGAGATGGGTGCGAGAGCGTCAGTA
TTAAGCGGGGGAGAATTAGATCGCGATGGGAAAAAATTCGGTTAAGGCCAGGGGGAAAGAAAAAATATAA
ATTAAAACATATAGTATGGGCAAGCAGGGAGCTAGAACGATTCGCAGTTAATCCTGGCCTGTTAGAAACA
TCAGAAGGCTGTAGACAAATACTGGGACAGCTACAACCATCCCTTCAGACAGGATCAGAAGAACTTAGAT
CATTATATAATACAGTAGCAACCCTCTATTGTGTGCATCAAAGGATAGAGATAAAAGACACCAAGGAAGC
TTTAGACAAGATAGAGGAAGAGCAAAACAAAAGTAAGACCACCGCACAGCAAGCGGCCGCTGATCTTCAG
ACCTGGAGGAGGAGATATGAGGGACAATTGGAGAAGTGAATTATATAAATATAAAGTAGTAAAAATTGAA
CCATTAGGAGTAGCACCCACCAAGGCAAAGAGAAGAGTGGTGCAGAGAGAAAAAAGAGCAGTGGGAATAG
GAGCTTTGTTCCTTGGGTTCTTGGGAGCAGCAGGAAGCACTATGGGCGCAGCGTCAATGACGCTGACGGT
ACAGGCCAGACAATTATTGTCTGGTATAGTGCAGCAGCAGAACAATTTGCTGAGGGCTATTGAGGCGCAA
CAGCATCTGTTGCAACTCACAGTCTGGGGCATCAAGCAGCTCCAGGCAAGAATCCTGGCTGTGGAAAGAT
ACCTAAAGGATCAACAGCTCCTGGGGATTTGGGGTTGCTCTGGAAAACTCATTTGCACCACTGCTGTGCC
TTGGAATGCTAGTTGGAGTAATAAATCTCTGGAACAGATTTGGAATCACACGACCTGGATGGAGTGGGAC
AGAGAAATTAACAATTACACAAGCTTAATACACTCCTTAATTGAAGAATCGCAAAACCAGCAAGAAAAGA
ATGAACAAGAATTATTGGAATTAGATAAATGGGCAAGTTTGTGGAATTGGTTTAACATAACAAATTGGCT
GTGGTATATAAAATTATTCATAATGATAGTAGGAGGCTTGGTAGGTTTAAGAATAGTTTTTGCTGTACTT
TCTATAGTGAATAGAGTTAGGCAGGGATATTCACCATTATCGTTTCAGACCCACCTCCCAACCCCGAGGG
GACCCGACAGGCCCGAAGGAATAGAAGAAGAAGGTGGAGAGAGAGACAGAGACAGATCCATTCGATTAGT
GAACGGATCGGCACTGCGTGCGCCAATTCTGCAGACAAATGGCAGTATTCATCCACAATTTTAAAAGAAA
AGGGGGGATTGGGGGGTACAGTGCAGGGGAAAGAATAGTAGACATAATAGCAACAGACATACAAACTAAA
GAATTACAAAAACAAATTACAAAAATTCAAAATTTTCGGGTTTATTACAGGGACAGCAGAGATCCAGTTT
GGTTAGATCTCGAGTTTACCACTCCCTATCAGTGATAGAGAAAAGTGAAAGTCGAGTTTACCACTCCCTA
TCAGTGATAGAGAAAAGTGAAAGTCGAGTTTACCACTCCCTATCAGTGATAGAGAAAAGTGAAAGTCGAG
TTTACCACTCCCTATCAGTGATAGAGAAAAGTGAAAGTCGAGTTTACCACTCCCTATCAGTGATAGAGAA
AAGTGAAAGTCGAGTTTACCACTCCCTATCAGTGATAGAGAAAAGTGAAAGTCGAGCTCGGTACCCGGGT
CGAGGTAGGCGTGTACGGTGGGAGGCCTATATAAGCAGAGCTCGTTTAGTGAACCGTCAGATCGCCTGGA
GACGCCATCCACGCTGTTTTGACCTCCATAGAAGACACCGGGACCGATCCAGCCTCCGCGGCCCCGAATT
CACCGGTTCTAGAGCTAGCTTCGAAATGAATCCCCAGCAACAACGCATGGCCGCTATAGGGACCGACAAG
GAGCTGAGCGACCTACTGGACTTCAGTGCGATGTTTTCCCCACCTGTTAATAGTGGGAAAACTAGACCAA
CTACACTGGGAAGCAGTCAGTTCAGTGGATCAGGTATTGATGAAAGAGGAGGTACAACATCTTGGGGAAC
AAGTGGTCAACCAAGTCCTTCCTATGATTCATCTAGAGGTTTTACAGACAGCCCTCATTACAGTGATCAC
TTGAATGACAGTCGATTAGGAGCCCATGAAGGCTTGTCCCCAACACCTTTCATGAACTCAAATCTGATGG
GAAAAACATCAGAGAGAGGCTCATTTTCCCTGTACAGCAGAGATACTGGATTACCAGGCTGTCAATCTAG
TCTCCTGAGACAAGATCTGGGGCTTGGGAGCCCAGCACAGCTATCTTCTTCAGGAAAACCTGGGACAGCA
TACTATTCATTCTCTGCTACAAGTTCCAGGAGGAGACCACTCCATGACTCTGCAGCGCTTGATCCCTTGC
AAGCAAAAAAAGTCAGAAAGGTGCCTCCTGGTTTGCCTTCTTCTGTATATGCACCATCCCCAAATTCAGA
TGATTTCAACCGTGAATCTCCTAGTTATCCATCTCCTAAGCCACCAACCAGTATGTTCGCTAGCACTTTC
TTTATGCAAGATGGGACCCACAATTCTTCTGACCTTTGGAGTTCATCAAATGGGATGAGCCAGCCTGGTT
TTGGTGGAATTCTGGGGACCTCCACTTCCCACATGTCTCAATCCAGTAGTTATGGCAACCTTCATTCACA
TGACCGCTTGAGTTATCCTCCACACTCAGTTTCACCAACAGACATAAACACGAGTCTTCCACCAATGTCC
AGCTTTCATCGCGGCAGTACCAGCAGTTCACCTTACGTTGCTGCCTCACACACTCCTCCCATCAATGGAT
CAGACAGCATTCTAGGAACCAGAGGGAATGCTGCTGGAAGCTCACAGACAGGTGATGCACTTGGAAAGGC
TTTGGCATCTATTTATTCTCCTGACCATACCAGCAGTAGTTTTCCGTCAAATCCATCAACACCAGTTGGA
TCACCTTCACCTCTCACAGGTACCAGTCAGTGGCCAAGACCTGGAGGGCAAGCACCTTCATCCCCAAGCT
ATGAAAACTCACTCCACTCCCTGAAAAATCGAGTTGAGCAGCAACTTCACGAGCATTTGCAAGATGCAAT
GTCCTTCTTAAAGGATGTCTGTGAGCAGTCTCGAATGGAGGATCGTTTAGACAGACTGGATGATGCAATC
CATGTGCTGCGGAACCATGCTGTGGGACCTTCCACCAGTTTGCCTGCTGGTCACAGTGATATACATAGTT
TATTGGGACCATCCCATAATGCACCAATTGGAAGCCTCAATTCAAACTATGGAGGATCAAGCCTTGTTGC
AAGCAGTCGATCAGCTTCAATGGTTGGAACTCATCGGGAAGACTCTGTCAGTCTCAATGGCAATCATTCA
GTCCTGTCTAGTACAGTCACTACTTCAAGCACAGACCTGAACCATAAAACACAAGAAAATTATAGAGGTG
GCTTGCAAAGTCAGTCTGGAACTGTTGTTACAACAGAAATCAAGACTGAAAACAAAGAAAAGGATGAAAA
CCTTCATGAACCTCCTTCATCAGATGACATGAAGTCAGATGATGAATCCTCCCAAAAAGATATCAAGGTT
TCATCTAGAGGCAGAACAAGCAGTACTAATGAAGATGAGGATTTGAACCCTGAACAGAAGATAGAAAGGG
AGAAGGAGAGGCGGATGGCTAACAATGCCAGAGAACGCTTACGCGTGCGGGATATTAATGAAGCATTCAA
AGAGCTTGGCCGAATGTGTCAGCTTCACTTGAAGAGTGAAAAACCCCAAACAAAACTCCTTATTCTTCAT
CAAGCCGTGGCAGTCATCCTTAGTCTAGAACAGCAAGTCAGAGAGAGGAACCTTAACCCCAAAGCAGCCT
GCCTTAAGAGAAGGGAAGAAGAAAAAGTTTCTGCCGTATCGGCAGAGCCGCCAACCACACTGCCAGGAAC
CCATCCTGGGCTTAGTGAAACTACCAACCCTATGGGTCATATGTAAATCGATACCGTCGACCTCGAGACC
TAGAAAAACATGGAGCAATCACAAGTAGCAATACAGCAGCTACCAATGCTGATTGTGCCTGGCTAGAAGC
ACAAGAGGAGGAGGAGGTGGGTTTTCCAGTCACACCTCAGGTACCTTTAAGACCAATGACTTACAAGGCA
GCTGTAGATCTTAGCCACTTTTTAAAAGAAAAGGGGGGACTGGAAGGGCTAATTCACTCCCAACGAAGAC
AAGATATCCTTGATCTGTGGATCTACCACACACAAGGCTACTTCCCTGATTGGCAGAACTACACACCAGG
GCCAGGGATCAGATATCCACTGACCTTTGGATGGTGCTACAAGCTAGTACCAGTTGAGCAAGAGAAGGTA
GAAGAAGCCAATGAAGGAGAGAACACCCGCTTGTTACACCCTGTGAGCCTGCATGGGATGGATGACCCGG
AGAGAGAAGTATTAGAGTGGAGGTTTGACAGCCGCCTAGCATTTCATCACATGGCCCGAGAGCTGCATCC
GGACTGTACTGGGTCTCTCTGGTTAGACCAGATCTGAGCCTGGGAGCTCTCTGGCTAACTAGGGAACCCA
CTGCTTAAGCCTCAATAAAGCTTGCCTTGAGTGCTTCAAGTAGTGTGTGCCCGTCTGTTGTGTGACTCTG
GTAACTAGAGATCCCTCAGACCCTTTTAGTCAGTGTGGAAAATCTCTAGCAGGGCCCGTTTAAACCCGCT
GATCAGCCTCGACTGTGCCTTCTAGTTGCCAGCCATCTGTTGTTTGCCCCTCCCCCGTGCCTTCCTTGAC
CCTGGAAGGTGCCACTCCCACTGTCCTTTCCTAATAAAATGAGGAAATTGCATCGCATTGTCTGAGTAGG
TGTCATTCTATTCTGGGGGGTGGGGTGGGGCAGGACAGCAAGGGGGAGGATTGGGAAGACAATAGCAGGC
ATGCTGGGGATGCGGTGGGCTCTATGGCTTCTGAGGCGGAAAGAACCAGCTGGGGCTCTAGGGGGTATCC
CC
[124 nt withheld, positions 5953-6076]
C
[91 nt withheld, positions 6078-6168]
A
[49 nt withheld, positions 6170-6218]
CCTTTGACGTTGGAGTCCACGTTCTTT
[37 nt withheld, positions 6246-6282]
ACCCTATCTCGGTCTATTCTTTTGATTTATAAGGGATTTTGCCGATTTCGGCCTATTGGTTAAAAAATGA
GCTGATTTAACAAAAATTTAACGCGAATTAATTCTGTGGAATGTGTGTCAGTTAGGGTGTGGAAAGTCCC
CAGGCTCCCCAGCAGGCAGAAGTATGCAAAGCATGCATCTCAATTAGTCAGCAACCAGGTGTGGAAAGTC
CCCAGGCTCCCCAGCAGGCAGAAGTATGCAAAGCATGCATCTCAATTAGTCAGCAACCATAGTCCCGCCC
CTAACTCCGCCCATCCCGCCCCTAACTCCGCCCAGTTCCGCCCATTCTCCGCCCCATGGCTGACTAATTT
TTTTTATTTATGCAGAGGCCGAGGCCGCCTCTGCCTCTGAGCTATTCCAGAAGTAGTGAGGAGGCTTTTT
TGGAGGCCTAGGCTTTTGCAAAAAGCTCCCGGGAGCTTGTATATCCATTTTCGGATCTGATCAGCACGTG
TTGACAATTAATCATCGGCATAGTATATCGGCATAGTATAATACGACAAGGTGAGGAACTAAACCATGGC
CAAGTTGACCAGTGCCGTTCCGGTGCTCACCGCGCGCGACGTCGCCGGAGCGGTCGAGTTCTGGACCGAC
CGGCTCGGGTTCTCCCGGGACTTCGTGGAGGACGACTTCGCCGGTGTGGTCCGGGACGACGTGACCCTGT
TCATCAGCGCGGTCCAGGACCAGGTGGTGCCGGACAACACCCTGGCCTGGGTGTGGGTGCGCGGCCTGGA
CGAGCTGTACGCCGAGTGGTCGGAGGTCGTGTCCACGAACTTCCGGGACGCCTCCGGGCCGGCCATGACC
GAGATCGGCGAGCAGCCGTGGGGGCGGGAGTTCGCCCTGCGCGACCCGGCCGGCAACTGCGTGCACTTCG
TGGCCGAGGAGCAGGACTGACACGTGCTACGAGATTTCGATTCCACCGCCGCCTTCTATGAAAGGTTGGG
CTTCGGAATCGTTTTCCGGGACGCCGGCTGGATGATCCTCCAGCGCGGGGATCTCATGCTGGAGTTCTTC
GCCCACCCCAACTTGTTTATTGCAGCTTATAATGGTTACAAATAAAGCAATAGCATCACAAATTTCACAA
ATAAAGCATTTTTTTCACTGCATTCTAGTTGTGGTTTGTCCAAACTCATCAATGTATCTTATCATGTCTG
TATACCGTCGACCTCTAGCTAGAGCTTGGCGTAATCATGGTCATAGCTGTTTCCTGTGTGAAATTGTTAT
CCGCTCACAATTCCACACAACATACGAGCCGGAAGCATAAAGTGTAAAGCCTGGGGTGCCTAATGAGTGA
GCTAACTCACATTAATTGCGTTGCGCTCACTGCCCGCTTTCCAGTCGGGAAACCTGTCGTGCCAGCTGCA
TTAATGAATCGGCCAACGCGCGGGGAGAGGCGGTTTGCGTATTGGGCGCTCTTCCGCTTCCTCGCTCACT
GACTCGCTGCGCTCGGTCGTTCGGCTGCGGCGAGCGGTATCAGCTCACTCAAAGGCGGTAATACGGTTAT
CCACAGAATCAGGGGATAACGCAGGAAAGAACATGTGAGCAAAAGGCCAGCAAAAGGCCAGGAACCGTAA
AAAGGCCGCGTTGCTGGCGTTTTTCCATAGGCTCCGCCCCCCTGACGAGCATCACAAAAATCGACGCTCA
AGTCAGAGGTGGCGAAACCCGACAGGACTATAAAGATACCAGGCGTTTCCCCCTGGAAGCTCCCTCGTGC
GCTCTCCTGTTCCGACCCTGCCGCTTACCGGATACCTGTCCGCCTTTCTCCCTTCGGGAAGCGTGGCGCT
TTCTCATAGCTCACGCTGTAGGTATCTCAGTTCGGTGTAGGTCGTTCGCTCCAAGCTGGGCTGTGTGCAC
GAACCCCCCGTTCAGCCCGACCGCTGCGCCTTATCCGGTAACTATCGTCTTGAGTCCAACCCGGTAAGAC
ACGACTTATCGCCACTGGCAGCAGCCACTGGTAACAGGATTAGCAGAGCGAGGTATGTAGGCGGTGCTAC
AGAGTTCTTGAAGTGGTGGCCTAACTACGGCTACACTAGAAGAACAGTATTTGGTATCTGCGCTCTGCTG
AAGCCAGTTACCTTCGGAAAAAGAGTTGGTAGCTCTTGATCCGGCAAACAAACCACCGCTGGTAGCGGTG
GTTTTTTTGTTTGCAAGCAGCAGATTACGCGCAGAAAAAAAGGATCTCAAGAAGATCCTTTGATCTTTTC
TACGGGGTCTGACGCTCAGTGGAACGAAAACTCACGTTAAGGGATTTTGGTCATGAGATTATCAAAAAGG
ATCTTCACCTAGATCCTTTTAAATTAAAAATGAAGTTTTAAATCAATCTAAAGTATATATGAGTAAACTT
GGTCTGACAGTTACCAATGCTTAATCAGTGAGGCACCTATCTCAGCGATCTGTCTATTTCGTTCATCCAT
AGTTGCCTGACTCCCCGTCGTGTAGATAACTACGATACGGGAGGGCTTACCATCTGGCCCCAGTGCTGCA
ATGATACCGCGAGACCCACGCTCACCGGCTCCAGATTTATCAGCAATAAACCAGCCAGCCGGAAGGGCCG
AGCGCAGAAGTGGTCCTGCAACTTTATCCGCCTCCATCCAGTCTATTAATTGTTGCCGGGAAGCTAGAGT
AAGTAGTTCGCCAGTTAATAGTTTGCGCAACGTTGTTGCCATTGCTACAGGCATCGTGGTGTCACGCTCG
TCGTTTGGTATGGCTTCATTCAGCTCCGGTTCCCAACGATCAAGGCGAGTTACATGATCCCCCATGTTGT
GCAAAAAAGCGGTTAGCTCCTTCGGTCCTCCGATCGTTGTCAGAAGTAAGTTGGCCGCAGTGTTATCACT
CATGGTTATGGCAGCACTGCATAATTCTCTTACTGTCATGCCATCCGTAAGATGCTTTTCTGTGACTGGT
GAGTACTCAACCAAGTCATTCTGAGAATAGTGTATGCGGCGACCGAGTTGCTCTTGCCCGGCGTCAATAC
GGGATAATACCGCGCCACATAGCAGAACTTTAAAAGTGCTCATCATTGGAAAACGTTCTTCGGGGCGAAA
ACTCTCAAGGATCTTACCGCTGTTGAGATCCAGTTCGATGTAACCCACTCGTGCACCCAACTGATCTTCA
GCATCTTTTACTTTCACCAGCGTTTCTGGGTGAGCAAAAACAGGAAGGCAAAATGCCGCAAAAAAGGGAA
TAAGGGCGACACGGAAATGTTGAATACTCATACTCTTCCTTTTTCAATATTATTGAAGCATTTATCAGGG
TTATTGTCTCATGAGCGGATACATATTTGAATGTATTTAGAAAAATAAACAAATAGGGGTTCCGCGCACA
TTTCCCCGAAAAGTGCCACCTGACGTCGACGGATCGGGAGATCTCCCGATCCCCTATGGTGCACTCTCAG
TACAATCTGCTCTGATGCCGCATAGTTAAGCCAGTATCTGCTCCCTGCTTGTGTGTTGGAGGTCGCTGAG
TAGTGCGCGAGCAAAATTTAAGCTACAACAAGGCAAGGCTTGACCGACAATTGCATGAAGAATCTGCTTA
GGGTTAGGCGTTTTGCGCTGCTTCG
Features (pLannotate 1.2.2; 30 found; start..end, strand, type, name):
     27..406     +  enhancer       CMV enhancer: human cytomegalovirus immediate early enhancer
    407..606     +  promoter       CMV promoter: human cytomegalovirus (CMV) immediate early promoter
    624..804     +  LTR            5' LTR (truncated): truncated 5' long terminal repeat (LTR) from HIV-1
    851..976     +  misc_feature   HIV-1 Ψ: packaging signal of human immunodeficiency virus type 1
    960..1323    +  CDS            HIV-1 gag (fragment): gag protein from human immunodeficiency virus 1; gag
   1469..1702    +  misc_feature   RRE: The Rev response element (RRE) of HIV-1 allows for Rev-dependent mRNA export from the nucleus to the cytoplasm.
   2079..2179    +  CDS            Rev (fragment): human immunodeficiency virus 1 (HIV-1) Rev protein; rev; enhances nuclear export of unspliced and incompletely spliced viral mRNAs
   2229..2346    +  misc_feature   cPPT/CTS: central polypurine tract and central termination sequence of HIV-1
   2403..2646    +  protein_bind   tetracycline response element (fragment): contains seven copies of the tetracycline operator tetO tetracycline repressor TetR
   2664..2702    +  promoter       minimal CMV promoter: human cytomegalovirus (CMV) immediate early promoter
   2826..4943    +  CDS            Tcf12: HTF4_RAT - Experimental evidence at protein level: Swiss-Prot protein existence level 1. Transcriptional regulator. Involved in the initiation of neuronal differentiation. Activates transcription by binding to the E box (5'-CANNTG-3') (By similarity). From Rattus norvegicus (Rat).
   4947..4967    +  misc_feature   MCS (fragment): pBluescript multiple cloning site
   4964..5464    +  CDS            nef (fragment): NEF_HV1LA - Experimental evidence at protein level: Swiss-Prot protein existence level 1. Extracellular Nef protein targets CD4(+) T-lymphocytes for apoptosis by interacting with CXCR4 surface receptors. From Human immunodeficiency virus type 1 group M subtype B (isolate Lai) (HIV-1).
   5471..5651    +  LTR            5' LTR (truncated): truncated 5' long terminal repeat (LTR) from HIV-1
   5683..5907    +  polyA_signal   bGH poly(A) signal: bovine growth hormone polyadenylation signal
   5911..5932    +  promoter       SV40 promoter (fragment): SV40 enhancer and early promoter
   5953..6381    +  rep_origin     f1 ori (sequence partly withheld): f1 bacteriophage origin of replication; arrow indicates direction of (+) strand synthesis
   6395..6724    +  promoter       SV40 promoter: SV40 enhancer and early promoter
   6772..6819    +  promoter       EM7 promoter: synthetic bacterial promoter&nbsp
   6838..7212    +  CDS            BleoR: antibiotic-binding protein; Sh ble from Streptoalloteichus hindustanus; confers resistance to bleomycin, phleomycin, and Zeocin™
   7222..7347    +  CDS            ble (fragment): BLE_KLEPN - Experimental evidence at protein level: Swiss-Prot protein existence level 1. Binding protein with a strong affinity to the bleomycin family of antibiotics. Binds to CL990; an antimitotic-antibiotic compound. From Klebsiella pneumoniae.
   7342..7463    +  polyA_signal   SV40 poly(A) signal: SV40 polyadenylation signal
   7536..7552    -  protein_bind   lac operator: The lac repressor binds to the lac operator to inhibit transcription in E. coli. This inhibition can be relieved by adding lactose or isopropyl-β-D-thiogalactopyranoside (IPTG). lac repressor encoded by lacI
   7560..7590    -  promoter       lac promoter: promoter for the E. coli lac operon
   7605..7626    -  protein_bind   CAP binding site: CAP binding activates transcription in the presence of cAMP. E. coli catabolite activator protein
   7639..7731    -  CDS            lacI (fragment): lac repressor; lacI; The lac repressor binds to the lac operator to inhibit transcription in E. coli. This inhibition can be relieved by adding lactose or isopropyl-β-D-thiogalactopyranoside (IPTG).
   7914..8502    -  rep_origin     ori: high-copy-number ColE1/pMB1/pBR322/pUC origin of replication
   8673..9533    -  CDS            AmpR: β-lactamase; bla; confers resistance to ampicillin, carbenicillin, and related antibiotics
   9534..9638    -  promoter       AmpR promoter: bla
   9697..9749    -  misc_feature   bom (fragment): basis of mobility region from pBR322
