[The description below was written by a language model from this plasmid's Addgene catalogue record and pLannotate feature annotations shown in this document.]
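Description:
pFUW-TetO-TCF12 is a lentiviral transfer plasmid built on the pFUW-TetO backbone for doxycycline-inducible expression of human TCF12 (also known as HEB), a basic helix-loop-helix transcription factor that binds E-box motifs. It is propagated in E. coli through a high-copy ColE1/pUC-type origin with ampicillin selection (AmpR). An f1 origin is also present. The backbone additionally carries an SV40/EM7-driven BleoR cassette with an SV40 poly(A) signal. This cassette lies outside the LTR-flanked region, so it would not be packaged into virus.

The viral portion follows a third-generation-style layout. A CMV enhancer/promoter is fused to a truncated HIV-1 5' LTR and drives genomic RNA production in packaging cells. It is followed by the Ψ packaging signal with a gag fragment, the RRE for Rev-dependent nuclear export, and the cPPT/CTS. The expression cassette consists of a tetracycline response element (tetO repeats) joined to a minimal CMV promoter, which accounts for the catalogue's "CMV" promoter entry. Downstream is an open reading frame of about 2.1 kb, consistent with the listed insert size of roughly 2 kb. The automated annotation matched this ORF to rat Tcf12, whereas the record states that the insert is human. The cassette ends at a truncated 3' LTR followed by a bGH poly(A) signal. No WPRE is annotated.

The plasmid encodes no tetracycline transactivator, so induction requires one such as rtTA to be supplied separately. The associated publication indicates use in transcription factor screening related to dendritic cell identity.
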