Addgene plasmid #207228: pFUW-TetO-TCF12
Purpose: doxycycline-inducible expression of Human TCF12 in mammalian cells
Depositing lab: Filipe Pereira. Depositing organization: Center for Neuroscience and Cell Biology, University of Coimbra. Publication: Anchored screening identifies transcription factor blueprints underlying dendritic cell diversity and subset-specific anti-tumor immunity. Henriques-Oliveira L, Altman AR, Kurochkin I, Ascic E, Halitzki E, Matei A, Pértiga-Cabral D, Ulmert I, Holst S, Nair MS, Cunha PP, Park S, Vergani S, Kharas MG, Yuan J, Lahl K, Rosa FF, Pires CF, Pereira C-F. Immunity. 58, 1-20. October 2025. 10.1016/j.immuni.2025.08.001.
Backbone
  Vector backbone: pFUW-TetO
  Vector type: Mammalian Expression, Lentiviral
Growth in bacteria
  Bacterial resistance: Ampicillin, 100 μg/mL
  Growth temperature: 37°C
  Growth strain: NEB Stable
  Copy number: High Copy
Gene/Insert
  Gene/Insert name: pFUW-TetO-TCF12 (alt name: HEB)
  Species: H. sapiens (human)
  Insert size (bp): 2000
  GenBank ID: BC050556
  Promoter: CMV
  Entrez Gene: TCF12 (a.k.a. CRS3, HEB, HH26, HTF4, HsT17266, TCF-12, bHLHb20, p64)
  Cloning method: Restriction Enzyme; 5′ cloning site BstBI (unknown if destroyed); 3′ cloning site ClaI (unknown if destroyed)
  Sequencing primers: 5′ TCCACGCTGTTTTGACCTCC
Terms and licenses: Academic/Nonprofit Terms; Industry Terms: Not Available to Industry
How to cite: pFUW-TetO-TCF12 was a gift from Filipe Pereira (Addgene plasmid # 207228 ; http://n2t.net/addgene:207228 ; RRID:Addgene_207228)
